>Addgene plasmid #140005 | pCMV-T7-ABEmax(7.10)-SpCas9-NG-P2A-EGFP (RTW4564) | addgene full sequence | sequence record 275488 | Addgene NGS Result
GGCTTACCATCTGGCCCCAGTGCTGCAATGATACCGCGAGACCCACGCTCACCGGCTCCAGATTTATCAG
CAATAAACCAGCCAGCCGGAAGGGCCGAGCGCAGAAGTGGTCCTGCAACTTTATCCGCCTCCATCCAGTC
TATTAATTGTTGCCGGGAAGCTAGAGTAAGTAGTTCGCCAGTTAATAGTTTGCGCAACGTTGTTGCCATT
GCTACAGGCATCGTGGTGTCACGCTCGTCGTTTGGTATGGCTTCATTCAGCTCCGGTTCCCAACGATCAA
GGCGAGTTACATGATCCCCCATGTTGTGCAAAAAAGCGGTTAGCTCCTTCGGTCCTCCGATCGTTGTCAG
AAGTAAGTTGGCCGCAGTGTTATCACTCATGGTTATGGCAGCACTGCATAATTCTCTTACTGTCATGCCA
TCCGTAAGATGCTTTTCTGTGACTGGTGAGTACTCAACCAAGTCATTCTGAGAATAGTGTATGCGGCGAC
CGAGTTGCTCTTGCCCGGCGTCAATACGGGATAATACCGCGCCACATAGCAGAACTTTAAAAGTGCTCAT
CATTGGAAAACGTTCTTCGGGGCGAAAACTCTCAAGGATCTTACCGCTGTTGAGATCCAGTTCGATGTAA
CCCACTCGTGCACCCAACTGATCTTCAGCATCTTTTACTTTCACCAGCGTTTCTGGGTGAGCAAAAACAG
GAAGGCAAAATGCCGCAAAAAAGGGAATAAGGGCGACACGGAAATGTTGAATACTCATACTCTTCCTTTT
TCAATATTATTGAAGCATTTATCAGGGTTATTGTCTCATGAGCGGATACATATTTGAATGTATTTAGAAA
AATAAACAAATAGGGGTTCCGCGCACATTTCCCCGAAAAGTGCCACCTGACGTCGACGGATCGGGAGATC
GATCTCCCGATCCCCTAGGGTCGACTCTCAGTACAATCTGCTCTGATGCCGCATAGTTAAGCCAGTATCT
GCTCCCTGCTTGTGTGTTGGAGGTCGCTGAGTAGTGCGCGAGCAAAATTTAAGCTACAACAAGGCAAGGC
TTGACCGACAATTGCATGAAGAATCTGCTTAGGGTTAGGCGTTTTGCGCTGCTTCGCGATGTACGGGCCA
GATATACGCGTTGACATTGATTATTGACTAGTTATTAATAGTAATCAATTACGGGGTCATTAGTTCATAG
CCCATATATGGAGTTCCGCGTTACATAACTTACGGTAAATGGCCCGCCTGGCTGACCGCCCAACGACCCC
CGCCCATTGACGTCAATAATGACGTATGTTCCCATAGTAACGCCAATAGGGACTTTCCATTGACGTCAAT
GGGTGGAGTATTTACGGTAAACTGCCCACTTGGCAGTACATCAAGTGTATCATATGCCAAGTACGCCCCC
TATTGACGTCAATGACGGTAAATGGCCCGCCTGGCATTATGCCCAGTACATGACCTTATGGGACTTTCCT
ACTTGGCAGTACATCTACGTATTAGTCATCGCTATTACCATGGTGATGCGGTTTTGGCAGTACATCAATG
GGCGTGGATAGCGGTTTGACTCACGGGGATTTCCAAGTCTCCACCCCATTGACGTCAATGGGAGTTTGTT
TTGGCACCAAAATCAACGGGACTTTCCAAAATGTCGTAACAACTCCGCCCCATTGACGCAAATGGGCGGT
AGGCGTGTACGGTGGGAGGTCTATATAAGCAGAGCTGGTTTAGTGAACCGTCAGATCCGCTAGAGATCCG
CGGCCGCTAATACGACTCACTATAGGGAGAGCCGCCACCATGAAACGGACAGCCGACGGAAGCGAGTTCG
AGTCACCAAAGAAGAAGCGGAAAGTCTCTGAAGTCGAGTTTAGCCACGAGTATTGGATGAGGCACGCACT
GACCCTGGCAAAGCGAGCATGGGATGAAAGAGAAGTCCCCGTGGGCGCCGTGCTGGTGCACAACAATAGA
GTGATCGGAGAGGGATGGAACAGGCCAATCGGCCGCCACGACCCTACCGCACACGCAGAGATCATGGCAC
TGAGGCAGGGAGGCCTGGTCATGCAGAATTACCGCCTGATCGATGCCACCCTGTATGTGACACTGGAGCC
ATGCGTGATGTGCGCAGGAGCAATGATCCACAGCAGGATCGGAAGAGTGGTGTTCGGAGCACGGGACGCC
AAGACCGGCGCAGCAGGCTCCCTGATGGATGTGCTGCACCACCCCGGCATGAACCACCGGGTGGAGATCA
CAGAGGGAATCCTGGCAGACGAGTGCGCCGCCCTGCTGAGCGATTTCTTTAGAATGCGGAGACAGGAGAT
CAAGGCCCAGAAGAAGGCACAGAGCTCCACCGACTCTGGAGGATCTAGCGGAGGATCCTCTGGAAGCGAG
ACACCAGGCACAAGCGAGTCCGCCACACCAGAGAGCTCCGGCGGCTCCTCCGGAGGATCCTCTGAGGTGG
AGTTTTCCCACGAGTACTGGATGAGACATGCCCTGACCCTGGCCAAGAGGGCACGCGATGAGAGGGAGGT
GCCTGTGGGAGCCGTGCTGGTGCTGAACAATAGAGTGATCGGCGAGGGCTGGAACAGAGCCATCGGCCTG
CACGACCCAACAGCCCATGCCGAAATTATGGCCCTGAGACAGGGCGGCCTGGTCATGCAGAACTACAGAC
TGATTGACGCCACCCTGTACGTGACATTCGAGCCTTGCGTGATGTGCGCCGGCGCCATGATCCACTCTAG
GATCGGCCGCGTGGTGTTTGGCGTGAGGAACGCAAAAACCGGCGCCGCAGGCTCCCTGATGGACGTGCTG
CACTACCCCGGCATGAATCACCGCGTCGAAATTACCGAGGGAATCCTGGCAGATGAATGTGCCGCCCTGC
TGTGCTATTTCTTTCGGATGCCTAGACAGGTGTTCAATGCTCAGAAGAAGGCCCAGAGCTCCACCGACTC
CGGAGGATCTAGCGGAGGCTCCTCTGGCTCTGAGACACCTGGCACAAGCGAGAGCGCAACACCTGAAAGC
AGCGGGGGCAGCAGCGGGGGGTCAGACAAGAAGTACAGCATCGGCCTGGCCATCGGCACCAACTCTGTGG
GCTGGGCCGTGATCACCGACGAGTACAAGGTGCCCAGCAAGAAATTCAAGGTGCTGGGCAACACCGACCG
GCACAGCATCAAGAAGAACCTGATCGGAGCCCTGCTGTTCGACAGCGGCGAAACAGCCGAGGCCACCCGG
CTGAAGAGAACCGCCAGAAGAAGATACACCAGACGGAAGAACCGGATCTGCTATCTGCAAGAGATCTTCA
GCAACGAGATGGCCAAGGTGGACGACAGCTTCTTCCACAGACTGGAAGAGTCCTTCCTGGTGGAAGAGGA
TAAGAAGCACGAGCGGCACCCCATCTTCGGCAACATCGTGGACGAGGTGGCCTACCACGAGAAGTACCCC
ACCATCTACCACCTGAGAAAGAAACTGGTGGACAGCACCGACAAGGCCGACCTGCGGCTGATCTATCTGG
CCCTGGCCCACATGATCAAGTTCCGGGGCCACTTCCTGATCGAGGGCGACCTGAACCCCGACAACAGCGA
CGTGGACAAGCTGTTCATCCAGCTGGTGCAGACCTACAACCAGCTGTTCGAGGAAAACCCCATCAACGCC
AGCGGCGTGGACGCCAAGGCCATCCTGTCTGCCAGACTGAGCAAGAGCAGACGGCTGGAAAATCTGATCG
CCCAGCTGCCCGGCGAGAAGAAGAATGGCCTGTTCGGAAACCTGATTGCCCTGAGCCTGGGCCTGACCCC
CAACTTCAAGAGCAACTTCGACCTGGCCGAGGATGCCAAACTGCAGCTGAGCAAGGACACCTACGACGAC
GACCTGGACAACCTGCTGGCCCAGATCGGCGACCAGTACGCCGACCTGTTTCTGGCCGCCAAGAACCTGT
CCGACGCCATCCTGCTGAGCGACATCCTGAGAGTGAACACCGAGATCACCAAGGCCCCCCTGAGCGCCTC
TATGATCAAGAGATACGACGAGCACCACCAGGACCTGACCCTGCTGAAAGCTCTCGTGCGGCAGCAGCTG
CCTGAGAAGTACAAAGAGATTTTCTTCGACCAGAGCAAGAACGGCTACGCCGGCTACATTGACGGCGGAG
CCAGCCAGGAAGAGTTCTACAAGTTCATCAAGCCCATCCTGGAAAAGATGGACGGCACCGAGGAACTGCT
CGTGAAGCTGAACAGAGAGGACCTGCTGCGGAAGCAGCGGACCTTCGACAACGGCAGCATCCCCCACCAG
ATCCACCTGGGAGAGCTGCACGCCATTCTGCGGCGGCAGGAAGATTTTTACCCATTCCTGAAGGACAACC
GGGAAAAGATCGAGAAGATCCTGACCTTCCGCATCCCCTACTACGTGGGCCCTCTGGCCAGGGGAAACAG
CAGATTCGCCTGGATGACCAGAAAGAGCGAGGAAACCATCACCCCCTGGAACTTCGAGGAAGTGGTGGAC
AAGGGCGCTTCCGCCCAGAGCTTCATCGAGCGGATGACCAACTTCGATAAGAACCTGCCCAACGAGAAGG
TGCTGCCCAAGCACAGCCTGCTGTACGAGTACTTCACCGTGTATAACGAGCTGACCAAAGTGAAATACGT
GACCGAGGGAATGAGAAAGCCCGCCTTCCTGAGCGGCGAGCAGAAAAAGGCCATCGTGGACCTGCTGTTC
AAGACCAACCGGAAAGTGACCGTGAAGCAGCTGAAAGAGGACTACTTCAAGAAAATCGAGTGCTTCGACT
CCGTGGAAATCTCCGGCGTGGAAGATCGGTTCAACGCCTCCCTGGGCACATACCACGATCTGCTGAAAAT
TATCAAGGACAAGGACTTCCTGGACAATGAGGAAAACGAGGACATTCTGGAAGATATCGTGCTGACCCTG
ACACTGTTTGAGGACAGAGAGATGATCGAGGAACGGCTGAAAACCTATGCCCACCTGTTCGACGACAAAG
TGATGAAGCAGCTGAAGCGGCGGAGATACACCGGCTGGGGCAGGCTGAGCCGGAAGCTGATCAACGGCAT
CCGGGACAAGCAGTCCGGCAAGACAATCCTGGATTTCCTGAAGTCCGACGGCTTCGCCAACAGAAACTTC
ATGCAGCTGATCCACGACGACAGCCTGACCTTTAAAGAGGACATCCAGAAAGCCCAGGTGTCCGGCCAGG
GCGATAGCCTGCACGAGCACATTGCCAATCTGGCCGGCAGCCCCGCCATTAAGAAGGGCATCCTGCAGAC
AGTGAAGGTGGTGGACGAGCTCGTGAAAGTGATGGGCCGGCACAAGCCCGAGAACATCGTGATCGAAATG
GCCAGAGAGAACCAGACCACCCAGAAGGGACAGAAGAACAGCCGCGAGAGAATGAAGCGGATCGAAGAGG
GCATCAAAGAGCTGGGCAGCCAGATCCTGAAAGAACACCCCGTGGAAAACACCCAGCTGCAGAACGAGAA
GCTGTACCTGTACTACCTGCAGAATGGGCGGGATATGTACGTGGACCAGGAACTGGACATCAACCGGCTG
TCCGACTACGATGTGGACCATATCGTGCCTCAGAGCTTTCTGAAGGACGACTCCATCGACAACAAGGTGC
TGACCAGAAGCGACAAGAACCGGGGCAAGAGCGACAACGTGCCCTCCGAAGAGGTCGTGAAGAAGATGAA
GAACTACTGGCGGCAGCTGCTGAACGCCAAGCTGATTACCCAGAGAAAGTTCGACAATCTGACCAAGGCC
GAGAGAGGCGGCCTGAGCGAACTGGATAAGGCCGGCTTCATCAAGAGACAGCTGGTGGAAACCCGGCAGA
TCACAAAGCACGTGGCACAGATCCTGGACTCCCGGATGAACACTAAGTACGACGAGAATGACAAGCTGAT
CCGGGAAGTGAAAGTGATCACCCTGAAGTCCAAGCTGGTGTCCGATTTCCGGAAGGATTTCCAGTTTTAC
AAAGTGCGCGAGATCAACAACTACCACCACGCCCACGACGCCTACCTGAACGCCGTCGTGGGAACCGCCC
TGATCAAAAAGTACCCTAAGCTGGAAAGCGAGTTCGTGTACGGCGACTACAAGGTGTACGACGTGCGGAA
GATGATCGCCAAGAGCGAGCAGGAAATCGGCAAGGCTACCGCCAAGTACTTCTTCTACAGCAACATCATG
AACTTTTTCAAGACCGAGATTACCCTGGCCAACGGCGAGATCCGGAAGCGGCCTCTGATCGAGACAAACG
GCGAAACCGGGGAGATCGTGTGGGATAAGGGCCGGGATTTTGCCACCGTGCGGAAAGTGCTGAGCATGCC
CCAAGTGAATATCGTGAAAAAGACCGAGGTGCAGACAGGCGGCTTCAGCAAAGAGTCTATCAGACCCAAG
AGGAACAGCGATAAGCTGATCGCCAGAAAGAAGGACTGGGACCCTAAGAAGTACGGCGGCTTCGTGAGCC
CCACCGTGGCCTATTCTGTGCTGGTGGTGGCCAAAGTGGAAAAGGGCAAGTCCAAGAAACTGAAGAGTGT
GAAAGAGCTGCTGGGGATCACCATCATGGAAAGAAGCAGCTTCGAGAAGAATCCCATCGACTTTCTGGAA
GCCAAGGGCTACAAAGAAGTGAAAAAGGACCTGATCATCAAGCTGCCTAAGTACTCCCTGTTCGAGCTGG
AAAACGGCCGGAAGAGAATGCTGGCCTCTGCCAGATTCCTGCAGAAGGGAAACGAACTGGCCCTGCCCTC
CAAATATGTGAACTTCCTGTACCTGGCCAGCCACTATGAGAAGCTGAAGGGCTCCCCCGAGGATAATGAG
CAGAAACAGCTGTTTGTGGAACAGCACAAGCACTACCTGGACGAGATCATCGAGCAGATCAGCGAGTTCT
CCAAGAGAGTGATCCTGGCCGACGCTAATCTGGACAAAGTGCTGTCCGCCTACAACAAGCACCGGGATAA
GCCCATCAGAGAGCAGGCCGAGAATATCATCCACCTGTTTACCCTGACCAATCTGGGAGCCCCTAGAGCC
TTCAAGTACTTTGACACCACCATCGACCGGAAGGTGTACAGAAGCACCAAAGAGGTGCTGGACGCCACCC
TGATCCACCAGAGCATCACCGGCCTGTACGAGACACGGATCGACCTGTCTCAGCTGGGAGGTGACTCTGG
CGGCTCAAAAAGAACCGCCGACGGCAGCGAATTCGAGCCCAAGAAGAAGAGGAAAGTCGGAAGCGGAGCT
ACTAACTTCAGCCTGCTGAAGCAGGCTGGAGACGTGGAGGAGAACCCTGGACCTATGGTGAGCAAGGGCG
AGGAGCTGTTCACCGGGGTGGTGCCCATCCTGGTCGAGCTGGACGGCGACGTAAACGGCCACAAGTTCAG
CGTGTCCGGCGAGGGCGAGGGCGATGCCACCTACGGCAAGCTGACCCTGAAGTTCATCTGCACCACCGGC
AAGCTGCCCGTGCCCTGGCCCACCCTCGTGACCACCCTGACCTATGGAGTGCAGTGCTTCAGCCGCTACC
CCGACCACATGAAGCAGCACGACTTCTTCAAGTCCGCCATGCCCGAAGGCTACGTCCAGGAGCGCACCAT
CTTCTTCAAGGACGACGGCAACTACAAGACCCGCGCCGAGGTGAAGTTCGAGGGCGACACCCTGGTGAAC
CGCATCGAGCTGAAGGGCATCGACTTCAAGGAGGACGGCAACATCCTGGGGCACAAGCTGGAGTACAACT
ACAACAGCCACAACGTCTATATCATGGCCGACAAGCAGAAGAACGGCATCAAGGTGAACTTCAAGATCCG
CCACAACATCGAGGACGGCAGCGTGCAGCTCGCCGACCACTACCAGCAGAACACCCCCATCGGCGACGGC
CCCGTGCTGCTGCCCGACAACCACTACCTGAGCACCCAGTCCGCCCTGAGCAAAGACCCCAACGAGAAGC
GCGATCACATGGTCCTGCTGGAGTTCGTGACCGCCGCCGGGATCACTCTCGGCATGGACGAGCTGTACAA
GTCTGGTGGTTCTCCCAAGAAGAAGAGGAAAGTCTAACCGGTCATCATCACCATCACCATTGAGTTTAAA
CCCGCTGATCAGCCTCGACTGTGCCTTCTAGTTGCCAGCCATCTGTTGTTTGCCCCTCCCCCGTGCCTTC
CTTGACCCTGGAAGGTGCCACTCCCACTGTCCTTTCCTAATAAAATGAGGAAATTGCATCGCATTGTCTG
AGTAGGTGTCATTCTATTCTGGGGGGTGGGGTGGGGCAGGACAGCAAGGGGGAGGATTGGGAAGACAATA
GCAGGCATGCTGGGGATGCGGTGGGCTCTATGGCTTCTGAGGCGGAAAGAACCAGCTGGGGCTCGATACC
GTCGACCTCTAGCTAGAGCTTGGCGTAATCATGGTCATAGCTGTTTCCTGTGTGAAATTGTTATCCGCTC
ACAATTCCACACAACATACGAGCCGGAAGCATAAAGTGTAAAGCCTAGGGTGCCTAATGAGTGAGCTAAC
TCACATTAATTGCGTTGCGCTCACTGCCCGCTTTCCAGTCGGGAAACCTGTCGTGCCAGCTGCATTAATG
AATCGGCCAACGCGCGGGGAGAGGCGGTTTGCGTATTGGGCGCTCTTCCGCTTCCTCGCTCACTGACTCG
CTGCGCTCGGTCGTTCGGCTGCGGCGAGCGGTATCAGCTCACTCAAAGGCGGTAATACGGTTATCCACAG
AATCAGGGGATAACGCAGGAAAGAACATGTGAGCAAAAGGCCAGCAAAAGGCCAGGAACCGTAAAAAGGC
CGCGTTGCTGGCGTTTTTCCATAGGCTCCGCCCCCCTGACGAGCATCACAAAAATCGACGCTCAAGTCAG
AGGTGGCGAAACCCGACAGGACTATAAAGATACCAGGCGTTTCCCCCTGGAAGCTCCCTCGTGCGCTCTC
CTGTTCCGACCCTGCCGCTTACCGGATACCTGTCCGCCTTTCTCCCTTCGGGAAGCGTGGCGCTTTCTCA
TAGCTCACGCTGTAGGTATCTCAGTTCGGTGTAGGTCGTTCGCTCCAAGCTGGGCTGTGTGCACGAACCC
CCCGTTCAGCCCGACCGCTGCGCCTTATCCGGTAACTATCGTCTTGAGTCCAACCCGGTAAGACACGACT
TATCGCCACTGGCAGCAGCCACTGGTAACAGGATTAGCAGAGCGAGGTATGTAGGCGGTGCTACAGAGTT
CTTGAAGTGGTGGCCTAACTACGGCTACACTAGAAGAACAGTATTTGGTATCTGCGCTCTGCTGAAGCCA
GTTACCTTCGGAAAAAGAGTTGGTAGCTCTTGATCCGGCAAACAAACCACCGCTGGTAGCGGTGGTTTTT
TTGTTTGCAAGCAGCAGATTACGCGCAGAAAAAAAGGATCTCAAGAAGATCCTTTGATCTTTTCTACGGG
GTCTGACACTCAGTGGAACGAAAACTCACGTTAAGGGATTTTGGTCATGAGATTATCAAAAAGGATCTTC
ACCTAGATCCTTTTAAATTAAAAATGAAGTTTTAAATCAATCTAAAGTATATATGAGTAAACTTGGTCTG
ACAGTTACCAATGCTTAATCAGTGAGGCACCTATCTCAGCGATCTGTCTATTTCGTTCATCCATAGTTGC
CTGACTCCCCGTCGTGTAGATAACTACGATACGGGAG
Features (pLannotate 1.2.2; 19 found; start..end, strand, type, name):
    759..863     -  promoter       AmpR promoter: bla
    934..978     -  misc_feature   bom (fragment): basis of mobility region from pBR322
   1133..1512    +  enhancer       CMV enhancer: human cytomegalovirus immediate early enhancer
   1513..1716    +  promoter       CMV promoter: human cytomegalovirus (CMV) immediate early promoter
   1758..1776    +  promoter       T7 promoter: promoter for bacteriophage T7 RNA polymerase
   1847..2323    +  CDS            tadA: TADA_ECOLI - Also known as yfhC. Experimental evidence at protein level: Swiss-Prot protein existence level 1. Catalyzes the deamination of adenosine to inosine at the wobble position 34 of tRNA(Arg2). Essential for cell viability. From Escherichia coli (strain K12).
   2444..2935    +  CDS            tadA: TADA_ECOLI - Also known as yfhC. Experimental evidence at protein level: Swiss-Prot protein existence level 1. Catalyzes the deamination of adenosine to inosine at the wobble position 34 of tRNA(Arg2). Essential for cell viability. From Escherichia coli (strain K12).
   3035..4636    +  CDS            dCas9(N): N-terminal portion of catalytically inactive Streptococcus pyogenes dCas9 carrying the D10A mutation (Zetsche et al., 2015)
   4637..7131    +  CDS            Cas9(C) (fragment): C-terminal portion of Streptococcus pyogenes Cas9 (Zetsche et al., 2015)
   7265..7981    +  CDS            EGFP: EGFP is a basic (constitutively fluorescent) green fluorescent protein published in 1996, derived from Aequorea victoria. It is reported to be a rapidly-maturing weak dimer with moderate acid sensitivity.
   8069..8293    +  polyA_signal   bGH poly(A) signal: bovine growth hormone polyadenylation signal
   8297..8318    +  promoter       SV40 promoter (fragment): SV40 enhancer and early promoter
   8323..8339    +  misc_feature   MCS (fragment): pBluescript multiple cloning site
   8388..8404    -  protein_bind   lac operator: The lac repressor binds to the lac operator to inhibit transcription in E. coli. This inhibition can be relieved by adding lactose or isopropyl-β-D-thiogalactopyranoside (IPTG). lac repressor encoded by lacI
   8412..8442    -  promoter       lac promoter: promoter for the E. coli lac operon
   8457..8478    -  protein_bind   CAP binding site: CAP binding activates transcription in the presence of cAMP. E. coli catabolite activator protein
   8491..8583    -  CDS            lacI (fragment): lac repressor; lacI; The lac repressor binds to the lac operator to inhibit transcription in E. coli. This inhibition can be relieved by adding lactose or isopropyl-β-D-thiogalactopyranoside (IPTG).
   8766..9354    -  rep_origin     ori: high-copy-number ColE1/pMB1/pBR322/pUC origin of replication
   9525..758     -  CDS            AmpR (across the origin): β-lactamase; bla; confers resistance to ampicillin, carbenicillin, and related antibiotics
