[The description below was written by a language model from this plasmid's Addgene catalogue record and pLannotate feature annotations shown in this document.]
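Description:
pCMV-T7-ABEmax(7.10)-SpCas9-NG-P2A-EGFP (RTW4564) is a 9.6 kb mammalian expression and in vitro transcription plasmid encoding an adenine (A-to-G) base editor built on the PAM-relaxed SpCas9-NG variant. It derives from the pCMV_ABEmax_P2A_GFP backbone and was assembled by Gibson cloning. In E. coli it is maintained at high copy through a ColE1/pUC-type origin and selected with ampicillin via the β-lactamase gene. Small remnants of lac regulatory elements, a multiple cloning site, an SV40 promoter fragment and a bom fragment are backbone leftovers with no stated function.

The payload is a single human codon-optimized open reading frame. It is driven by the CMV immediate-early enhancer and promoter for expression in transfected mammalian cells. A T7 promoter sits immediately downstream of the CMV promoter, so the same template can be used to transcribe editor mRNA in vitro. The coding region begins with two tandem copies of E. coli TadA-derived adenosine deaminase, the arrangement characteristic of ABEmax(7.10). These are fused to an SpCas9 nickase carrying D10A. The Cas9 portion also carries the NG substitutions L1111R, D1135V, G1218R, E1219F, A1322R, R1335V and T1337R. The annotation tool splits Cas9 into N- and C-terminal segments, but they are contiguous. A C-terminal P2A self-cleaving peptide links EGFP, which is released as a separate fluorescent marker for identifying or sorting cells that express the editor. A bovine growth hormone polyadenylation signal terminates the transcript.

No guide RNA cassette is annotated, so a guide would have to be provided separately. The depositor comments that equivalent ABE8e versions of this enzyme show much higher editing efficiency.
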