Addgene plasmid #140005: pCMV-T7-ABEmax(7.10)-SpCas9-NG-P2A-EGFP (RTW4564)
Purpose: CMV and T7 promoter expression plasmid for human codon optimized ABEmax(7.10) A-to-G base editor with SpCas9-NG(D10A/L1111R/D1135V/G1218R/E1219F/A1322R/R1335V/T1337R) and P2A-EGFP
Depositing lab: Benjamin Kleinstiver. Depositing organization: Massachusetts General Hospital. Publication: Unconstrained genome targeting with near-PAMless engineered CRISPR-Cas9 variants. Walton RT, Christie KA, Whittaker MN, Kleinstiver BP. Science. 2020 Apr 17;368(6488):290-296. doi: 10.1126/science.aba8853. Epub 2020 Mar 26. PubMed 32217751.
Backbone
  Vector backbone: pCMV_ABEmax_P2A_GFP
  Backbone manufacturer: David Liu (Addgene Plasmid 112101)
  Vector type: Mammalian Expression, CRISPR ; in vitro transcription; T7 promoter
Growth in bacteria
  Bacterial resistance: Ampicillin, 100 μg/mL
  Growth temperature: 37°C
  Growth strain: DH5alpha
  Copy number: High Copy
Gene/Insert
  Gene/Insert name: human codon optimized ABEmax(7.10) SpCas9-NG with P2A-EGFP (alt name: RTW4564)
  Species: Synthetic
  Mutation: nSpCas9=D10A; SpCas9-NG=L1111R/D1135V/G1218R/E1219F/A1322R/R1335V/T1337R
  Promoter: CMV and T7
  Tag / fusion protein: P2A-EGFP (C terminal on insert)
  Cloning method: Gibson Cloning
  Sequencing primers: 5′ oBK6928-CCAAGTCTCCACCCCATTGACG; 3′ oBK219-GGGAGTGGCACCTTCCAGGGTC
Terms and licenses: Academic/Nonprofit Terms; Industry Terms: Not Available to Industry
Depositor comments: The depositing laboratory has released the equivalent ABE8e versions of this enzyme, which they have found to show much higher editing efficiency. See https://www.addgene.org/browse/article/28228617/ for the plasmids.
How to cite: pCMV-T7-ABEmax(7.10)-SpCas9-NG-P2A-EGFP (RTW4564) was a gift from Benjamin Kleinstiver (Addgene plasmid # 140005 ; http://n2t.net/addgene:140005 ; RRID:Addgene_140005)
